>Addgene plasmid #187576 | pcDNA5-FRT/TO-3*Flag-APEX2 N-term LMNA | addgene full sequence | sequence record 367856 | Addgene NGS Result
GACGGATCGGGAGATCTCCCGATCCCCTATGGTGCACTCTCAGTACAATCTGCTCTGATGCCGCATAGTT
AAGCCAGTATCTGCTCCCTGCTTGTGTGTTGGAGGTCGCTGAGTAGTGCGCGAGCAAAATTTAAGCTACA
ACAAGGCAAGGCTTGACCGACAATTGCATGAAGAATCTGCTTAGGGTTAGGCGTTTTGCGCTGCTTCGCG
ATGTACGGGCCAGATATACGCGTTGACATTGATTATTGACTAGTTATTAATAGTAATCAATTACGGGGTC
ATTAGTTCATAGCCCATATATGGAGTTCCGCGTTACATAACTTACGGTAAATGGCCCGCCTGGCTGACCG
CCCAACGACCCCCGCCCATTGACGTCAATAATGACGTATGTTCCCATAGTAACGCCAATAGGGACTTTCC
ATTGACGTCAATGGGTGGAGTATTTACGGTAAACTGCCCACTTGGCAGTACATCAAGTGTATCATATGCC
AAGTACGCCCCCTATTGACGTCAATGACGGTAAATGGCCCGCCTGGCATTATGCCCAGTACATGACCTTA
TGGGACTTTCCTACTTGGCAGTACATCTACGTATTAGTCATCGCTATTACCATGGTGATGCGGTTTTGGC
AGTACATCAATGGGCGTGGATAGCGGTTTGACTCACGGGGATTTCCAAGTCTCCACCCCATTGACGTCAA
TGGGAGTTTGTTTTGGCACCAAAATCAACGGGACTTTCCAAAATGTCGTAACAACTCCGCCCCATTGACG
CAAATGGGCGGTAGGCGTGTACGGTGGGAGGTCTATATAAGCAGAGCTCTCCCTATCAGTGATAGAGATC
TCCCTATCAGTGATAGAGATCGTCGACGAGCTCGTTTAGTGAACCGTCAGATCGCCTGGAGACGCCATCC
ACGCTGTTTTGACCTCCATAGAAGACACCGGGACCGATCCAGCCTCCGGACTCTAGCGTTTAAACTTAAG
CTTCCACCATGGACTACAAAGACCATGACGGTGATACATATGATCATGACATCGATTACAAGGATGACGA
TGACAAGGGAAAGTCTTACCCAACTGTGAGTGCTGATTACCAGGACGCCGTTGAGAAGGCGAAGAAGAAG
CTCAGAGGCTTCATCGCTGAGAAGAGATGCGCTCCTCTAATGCTCCGTTTGGCATTCCACTCTGCTGGAA
CCTTTGACAAGGGCACGAAGACCGGTGGACCCTTCGGAACCATCAAGCACCCTGCCGAACTGGCTCACAG
CGCTAACAACGGTCTTGACATCGCTGTTAGGCTTTTGGAGCCACTCAAGGCGGAGTTCCCTATTTTGAGC
TACGCCGATTTCTACCAGTTGGCTGGCGTTGTTGCCGTTGAGGTCACGGGTGGACCTAAGGTTCCATTCC
ACCCTGGAAGAGAGGACAAGCCTGAGCCACCACCAGAGGGTCGCTTGCCTGATCCCACTAAGGGTTCTGA
CCATTTGAGAGATGTGTTTGGCAAAGCTATGGGGCTTACTGACCAAGATATCGTTGCTCTATCTGGGGGT
CACACTATTGGAGCTGCACACAAGGAGCGTTCTGGATTTGAGGGTCCCTGGACCTCTAATCCTCTTATTT
TCGACAACTCATACTTCACGGAGTTGTTGAGTGGTGAGAAGGAAGGTCTCCTTCAGCTACCTTCTGACAA
GGCTCTTTTGTCTGACCCTGTATTCCGCCCTCTCGTTGATAAATATGCAGCGGACGAAGATGCCTTCTTT
GCTGATTACGCTGAGGCTCACCAAAAGCTTTCCGAGCTTGGGTTTGCTGATGCCACAAGTTTGTACAAAA
AAGCAGGCTCCACCATGGAGACCCCGTCCCAGCGGCGCGCCACCCGCAGCGGGGCGCAGGCCAGCTCCAC
TCCGCTGTCGCCCACCCGCATCACCCGGCTGCAGGAGAAGGAGGACCTGCAGGAGCTCAATGATCGCTTG
GCGGTCTACATCGACCGTGTGCGCTCGCTGGAAACGGAGAACGCAGGGCTGCGCCTTCGCATCACCGAGT
CTGAAGAGGTGGTCAGCCGCGAGGTGTCCGGCATCAAGGCCGCCTACGAGGCCGAGCTCGGGGATGCCCG
CAAGACCCTTGACTCAGTAGCCAAGGAGCGCGCCCGCCTGCAGCTGGAGCTGAGCAAAGTGCGTGAGGAG
TTTAAGGAGCTGAAAGCGCGCAATACCAAGAAGGAGGGTGACCTGATAGCTGCTCAGGCTCGGCTGAAGG
ACCTGGAGGCTCTGCTGAACTCCAAGGAGGCCGCACTGAGCACTGCTCTCAGTGAGAAGCGCACGCTGGA
GGGCGAGCTGCATGATCTGCGGGGCCAGGTGGCCAAGCTTGAGGCAGCCCTAGGTGAGGCCAAGAAGCAA
CTTCAGGATGAGATGCTGCGGCGGGTGGATGCTGAGAACAGGCTGCAGACCATGAAGGAGGAACTGGACT
TCCAGAAGAACATCTACAGTGAGGAGCTGCGTGAGACCAAGCGCCGTCATGAGACCCGACTGGTGGAGAT
TGACAATGGGAAGCAGCGTGAGTTTGAGAGCCGGCTGGCGGATGCGCTGCAGGAACTGCGGGCCCAGCAT
GAGGACCAGGTGGAGCAGTATAAGAAGGAGCTGGAGAAGACTTATTCTGCCAAGCTGGACAATGCCAGGC
AGTCTGCTGAGAGGAACAGCAACCTGGTGGGGGCTGCCCACGAGGAGCTGCAGCAGTCGCGCATCCGCAT
CGACAGCCTCTCTGCCCAGCTCAGCCAGCTCCAGAAGCAGCTGGCAGCCAAGGAGGCGAAGCTTCGAGAC
CTGGAGGACTCACTGGCCCGTGAGCGGGACACCAGCCGGCGGCTGCTGGCGGAAAAGGAGCGGGAGATGG
CCGAGATGCGGGCAAGGATGCAGCAGCAGCTGGACGAGTACCAGGAGCTTCTGGACATCAAGCTGGCCCT
GGACATGGAGATCCACGCCTACCGCAAGCTCTTGGAGGGCGAGGAGGAGAGGCTACGCCTGTCCCCCAGC
CCTACCTCGCAGCGCAGCCGTGGCCGTGCTTCCTCTCACTCATCCCAGACACAGGGTGGGGGCAGCGTCA
CCAAAAAGCGCAAACTGGAGTCCACTGAGAGCCGCAGCAGCTTCTCACAGCACGCACGCACTAGCGGGCG
CGTGGCCGTGGAGGAGGTGGATGAGGAGGGCAAGTTTGTCCGGCTGCGCAACAAGTCCAATGAGGACCAG
TCCATGGGCAATTGGCAGATCAAGCGCCAGAATGGAGATGATCCCTTGCTGACTTACCGGTTCCCACCAA
AGTTCACCCTGAAGGCTGGGCAGGTGGTGACGATCTGGGCTGCAGGAGCTGGGGCCACCCACAGCCCCCC
TACCGACCTGGTGTGGAAGGCACAGAACACCTGGGGCTGCGGGAACAGCCTGCGTACGGCTCTCATCAAC
TCCACTGGGGAAGAAGTGGCCATGCGCAAGCTGGTGCGCTCAGTGACTGTGGTTGAGGACGACGAGGATG
AGGATGGAGATGACCTGCTCCATCACCACCACGGCTCCCACTGCAGCAGCTCGGGGGACCCCGCTGAGTA
CAACCTGCGCTCGCGCACCGTGCTGTGCGGGACCTGCGGGCAGCCTGCCGACAAGGCATCTGCCAGCGGC
TCAGGAGCCCAGGTGGGCGGACCCATCTCCTCTGGCTCTTCTGCCTCCAGTGTCACGGTCACTCGCAGCT
ACCGCAGTGTGGGGGGCAGTGGGGGTGGCAGCTTCGGGGACAATCTGGTCACCCGCTCCTACCTCCTGGG
CAACTCCAGCCCCCGAACCCAGAGCCCCCAGAACTGCAGCATCATGTGAATCCACCCAGCTTTCTTGTAC
AAAGTGGTCTGACTCGAGTCTAGAGGGCCCGTTTAAACCCGCTGATCAGCCTCGACTGTGCCTTCTAGTT
GCCAGCCATCTGTTGTTTGCCCCTCCCCCGTGCCTTCCTTGACCCTGGAAGGTGCCACTCCCACTGTCCT
TTCCTAATAAAATGAGGAAATTGCATCGCATTGTCTGAGTAGGTGTCATTCTATTCTGGGGGGTGGGGTG
GGGCAGGACAGCAAGGGGGAGGATTGGGAAGACAATAGCAGGCATGCTGGGGATGCGGTGGGCTCTATGG
CTTCTGAGGCGGAAAGAACCAGCTGGGGCTCTAGGGGGTATCCCC
[124 nt withheld, positions 4176-4299]
C
[91 nt withheld, positions 4301-4391]
AGGGTGATGGTTCACGTACCTAGAAGTTCCTATTCCGAAGTTCCTATTCTCTAGAAAGTATAGGAACTTC
CTTGGCCAAAAAGCCTGAACTCACCGCGACGTCTGTCGAGAAGTTTCTGATCGAAAAGTTCGACAGCGTC
TCCGACCTGATGCAGCTCTCGGAGGGCGAAGAATCTCGTGCTTTCAGCTTCGATGTAGGAGGGCGTGGAT
ATGTCCTGCGGGTAAATAGCTGCGCCGATGGTTTCTACAAAGATCGTTATGTTTATCGGCACTTTGCATC
GGCCGCGCTCCCGATTCCGGAAGTGCTTGACATTGGGGAGTTCAGCGAGAGCCTGACCTATTGCATCTCC
CGCCGTGCACAGGGTGTCACGTTGCAAGACCTGCCTGAAACCGAACTGCCCGCTGTTCTGCAGCCGGTCG
CGGAGGCCATGGATGCGATCGCTGCGGCCGATCTTAGCCAGACGAGCGGGTTCGGCCCATTCGGACCGCA
AGGAATCGGTCAATACACTACATGGCGTGATTTCATATGCGCGATTGCTGATCCCCATGTGTATCACTGG
CAAACTGTGATGGACGACACCGTCAGTGCGTCCGTCGCGCAGGCTCTCGATGAGCTGATGCTTTGGGCCG
AGGACTGCCCCGAAGTCCGGCACCTCGTGCACGCGGATTTCGGCTCCAACAATGTCCTGACGGACAATGG
CCGCATAACAGCGGTCATTGACTGGAGCGAGGCGATGTTCGGGGATTCCCAATACGAGGTCGCCAACATC
TTCTTCTGGAGGCCGTGGTTGGCTTGTATGGAGCAGCAGACGCGCTACTTCGAGCGGAGGCATCCGGAGC
TTGCAGGATCGCCGCGGCTCCGGGCGTATATGCTCCGCATTGGTCTTGACCAACTCTATCAGAGCTTGGT
TGACGGCAATTTCGATGATGCAGCTTGGGCGCAGGGTCGATGCGACGCAATCGTCCGATCCGGAGCCGGG
ACTGTCGGGCGTACACAAATCGCCCGCAGAAGCGCGGCCGTCTGGACCGATGGCTGTGTAGAAGTACTCG
CCGATAGTGGAAACCGACGCCCCAGCACTCGTCCGAGGGCAAAGGAATAGCACGTACTACGAGATTTCGA
TTCCACCGCCGCCTTCTATGAAAGGTTGGGCTTCGGAATCGTTTTCCGGGACGCCGGCTGGATGATCCTC
CAGCGCGGGGATCTCATGCTGGAGTTCTTCGCCCACCCCAACTTGTTTATTGCAGCTTATAATGGTTACA
AATAAAGCAATAGCATCACAAATTTCACAAATAAAGCATTTTTTTCACTGCATTCTAGTTGTGGTTTGTC
CAAACTCATCAATGTATCTTATCATGTCTGTATACCGTCGACCTCTAGCTAGAGCTTGGCGTAATCATGG
TCATAGCTGTTTCCTGTGTGAAATTGTTATCCGCTCACAATTCCACACAACATACGAGCCGGAAGCATAA
AGTGTAAAGCCTGGGGTGCCTAATGAGTGAGCTAACTCACATTAATTGCGTTGCGCTCACTGCCCGCTTT
CCAGTCGGGAAACCTGTCGTGCCAGCTGCATTAATGAATCGGCCAACGCGCGGGGAGAGGCGGTTTGCGT
ATTGGGCGCTCTTCCGCTTCCTCGCTCACTGACTCGCTGCGCTCGGTCGTTCGGCTGCGGCGAGCGGTAT
CAGCTCACTCAAAGGCGGTAATACGGTTATCCACAGAATCAGGGGATAACGCAGGAAAGAACATGTGAGC
AAAAGGCCAGCAAAAGGCCAGGAACCGTAAAAAGGCCGCGTTGCTGGCGTTTTTCCATAGGCTCCGCCCC
CCTGACGAGCATCACAAAAATCGACGCTCAAGTCAGAGGTGGCGAAACCCGACAGGACTATAAAGATACC
AGGCGTTTCCCCCTGGAAGCTCCCTCGTGCGCTCTCCTGTTCCGACCCTGCCGCTTACCGGATACCTGTC
CGCCTTTCTCCCTTCGGGAAGCGTGGCGCTTTCTCATAGCTCACGCTGTAGGTATCTCAGTTCGGTGTAG
GTCGTTCGCTCCAAGCTGGGCTGTGTGCACGAACCCCCCGTTCAGCCCGACCGCTGCGCCTTATCCGGTA
ACTATCGTCTTGAGTCCAACCCGGTAAGACACGACTTATCGCCACTGGCAGCAGCCACTGGTAACAGGAT
TAGCAGAGCGAGGTATGTAGGCGGTGCTACAGAGTTCTTGAAGTGGTGGCCTAACTACGGCTACACTAGA
AGAACAGTATTTGGTATCTGCGCTCTGCTGAAGCCAGTTACCTTCGGAAAAAGAGTTGGTAGCTCTTGAT
CCGGCAAACAAACCACCGCTGGTAGCGGTGGTTTTTTTGTTTGCAAGCAGCAGATTACGCGCAGAAAAAA
AGGATCTCAAGAAGATCCTTTGATCTTTTCTACGGGGTCTGACGCTCAGTGGAACGAAAACTCACGTTAA
GGGATTTTGGTCATGAGATTATCAAAAAGGATCTTCACCTAGATCCTTTTAAATTAAAAATGAAGTTTTA
AATCAATCTAAAGTATATATGAGTAAACTTGGTCTGACAGTTACCAATGCTTAATCAGTGAGGCACCTAT
CTCAGCGATCTGTCTATTTCGTTCATCCATAGTTGCCTGACTCCCCGTCGTGTAGATAACTACGATACGG
GAGGGCTTACCATCTGGCCCCAGTGCTGCAATGATACCGCGAGACCCACGCTCACCGGCTCCAGATTTAT
CAGCAATAAACCAGCCAGCCGGAAGGGCCGAGCGCAGAAGTGGTCCTGCAACTTTATCCGCCTCCATCCA
GTCTATTAATTGTTGCCGGGAAGCTAGAGTAAGTAGTTCGCCAGTTAATAGTTTGCGCAACGTTGTTGCC
ATTGCTACAGGCATCGTGGTGTCACGCTCGTCGTTTGGTATGGCTTCATTCAGCTCCGGTTCCCAACGAT
CAAGGCGAGTTACATGATCCCCCATGTTGTGCAAAAAAGCGGTTAGCTCCTTCGGTCCTCCGATCGTTGT
CAGAAGTAAGTTGGCCGCAGTGTTATCACTCATGGTTATGGCAGCACTGCATAATTCTCTTACTGTCATG
CCATCCGTAAGATGCTTTTCTGTGACTGGTGAGTACTCAACCAAGTCATTCTGAGAATAGTGTATGCGGC
GACCGAGTTGCTCTTGCCCGGCGTCAATACGGGATAATACCGCGCCACATAGCAGAACTTTAAAAGTGCT
CATCATTGGAAAACGTTCTTCGGGGCGAAAACTCTCAAGGATCTTACCGCTGTTGAGATCCAGTTCGATG
TAACCCACTCGTGCACCCAACTGATCTTCAGCATCTTTTACTTTCACCAGCGTTTCTGGGTGAGCAAAAA
CAGGAAGGCAAAATGCCGCAAAAAAGGGAATAAGGGCGACACGGAAATGTTGAATACTCATACTCTTCCT
TTTTCAATATTATTGAAGCATTTATCAGGGTTATTGTCTCATGAGCGGATACATATTTGAATGTATTTAG
AAAAATAAACAAATAGGGGTTCCGCGCACATTTCCCCGAAAAGTGCCACCTGACGTC
Features (pLannotate 1.2.2; 25 found; start..end, strand, type, name):
     28..80      -  misc_feature   bom (fragment): basis of mobility region from pBR322
    235..614     +  enhancer       CMV enhancer: human cytomegalovirus immediate early enhancer
    615..818     +  promoter       CMV promoter: human cytomegalovirus (CMV) immediate early promoter
    820..839     +  promoter       PLtetO-1 promoter (fragment): modified phage lambda PL promoter with tet operator sites (Lutz and Bujard, 1997)
    841..860     +  promoter       PLtetO-1 promoter (fragment): modified phage lambda PL promoter with tet operator sites (Lutz and Bujard, 1997)
    868..901     +  promoter       TRE3GV promoter (fragment): 3rd-generation Tet-responsive promoter that can be activated by binding of Tet-On® 3G, optimized for retroviral and lentiviral vectors
   1034..1057    +  CDS            FLAG: FLAG® epitope tag, followed by an enterokinase cleavage site
   1057..1804    +  CDS            APEX2 (fragment): soybean ascorbate peroxidase, engineered to serve as a monomeric tag for electron microscopy and live-cell proteomics (Lam et al., 2015) more active than the original APEX due to the A134P mutation
   1805..1829    +  protein_bind   attB1: mutant version of attB; recombination site for the Gateway® BP reaction BP Clonase™
   1835..3826    +  CDS            LMNA: LMNA_HUMAN - Also known as LMN1. Experimental evidence at protein level: Swiss-Prot protein existence level 1. Prelamin-A/C can accelerate smooth muscle cell senescence. It acts to disrupt mitosis and induce DNA damage in vascular smooth muscle cells (VSMCs), leading to mitotic failure, genomic instability, and premature senescence. From Homo sapiens (Human).
   3834..3858    -  protein_bind   attB2: mutant version of attB; recombination site for the Gateway® BP reaction BP Clonase™
   3906..4130    +  polyA_signal   bGH poly(A) signal: bovine growth hormone polyadenylation signal
   4134..4155    +  promoter       SV40 promoter (fragment): SV40 enhancer and early promoter
   4176..4409    +  rep_origin     f1 ori (fragment) (sequence partly withheld): f1 bacteriophage origin of replication; arrow indicates direction of (+) strand synthesis
   4414..4461    +  protein_bind   FRT: FLP-mediated recombination occurs in the 8-bp core sequence TCTAGAAA (Turan and Bode, 2011). FLP recombinase from the Saccharomyces cerevisiae 2μ plasmid
   4469..5491    +  CDS            HygR: hygromycin B phosphotransferase confers resistance to hygromycin
   5501..5626    +  CDS            ble (fragment): BLE_KLEPN - Experimental evidence at protein level: Swiss-Prot protein existence level 1. Binding protein with a strong affinity to the bleomycin family of antibiotics. Binds to CL990; an antimitotic-antibiotic compound. From Klebsiella pneumoniae.
   5621..5742    +  polyA_signal   SV40 poly(A) signal: SV40 polyadenylation signal
   5815..5831    -  protein_bind   lac operator: The lac repressor binds to the lac operator to inhibit transcription in E. coli. This inhibition can be relieved by adding lactose or isopropyl-β-D-thiogalactopyranoside (IPTG). lac repressor encoded by lacI
   5839..5869    -  promoter       lac promoter: promoter for the E. coli lac operon
   5884..5905    -  protein_bind   CAP binding site: CAP binding activates transcription in the presence of cAMP. E. coli catabolite activator protein
   5918..6010    -  CDS            lacI (fragment): lac repressor; lacI; The lac repressor binds to the lac operator to inhibit transcription in E. coli. This inhibition can be relieved by adding lactose or isopropyl-β-D-thiogalactopyranoside (IPTG).
   6193..6781    -  rep_origin     ori: high-copy-number ColE1/pMB1/pBR322/pUC origin of replication
   6952..7812    -  CDS            AmpR: β-lactamase; bla; confers resistance to ampicillin, carbenicillin, and related antibiotics
   7813..7917    -  promoter       AmpR promoter: bla
