[The description below was written by a language model from this plasmid's Addgene catalogue record and pLannotate feature annotations shown in this document.]
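Description:
pcDNA5-FRT/TO-3*Flag-APEX2 N-term LMNA is a mammalian expression plasmid of about 7.9 kb built on the pcDNA5/FRT/TO backbone. It carries human LMNA (prelamin-A/C) fused at its N terminus to a FLAG epitope and the engineered soybean ascorbate peroxidase APEX2. In bacteria it is maintained as a high-copy plasmid through a ColE1/pUC-type origin and selected with ampicillin via the β-lactamase gene. A fragment of the f1 origin and remnants of lac regulatory sequence are also annotated in the backbone.

Expression is driven by the CMV enhancer and immediate-early promoter. Short tet operator-like matches follow it directly, consistent with the "TO" design, in which transcription is held off in cells expressing the Tet repressor and induced with tetracycline or doxycycline. The reading frame runs FLAG, APEX2, an attB1 site left by Gateway recombination, then the LMNA coding sequence, followed by attB2 and the bGH polyadenylation signal. The name indicates a triple FLAG tag, although the feature table annotates only a single FLAG unit.

Downstream, an FRT site sits immediately before a hygromycin resistance gene with no annotated promoter of its own, followed by an SV40 poly(A) signal. This is the Flp-In arrangement: FLP-mediated recombination into a genomic FRT site in a suitable host line places the marker behind a resident promoter, so hygromycin selects for single-copy, isogenic integrants.

The recorded purpose is expression of the tagged lamin in mammalian cells. APEX2 supports proximity labelling, and the associated publication concerns mapping transcripts associated with nuclear domains, so targeting it to the nuclear lamina via LMNA fits that use.
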