Addgene plasmid #187576: pcDNA5-FRT/TO-3*Flag-APEX2 N-term LMNA
Purpose: Express FLAG epitope and APEX2-tagged LMNA fusion protein in mammalian cells
Depositing lab: Benjamin Blencowe. Depositing organization: University of Toronto. Publication: Systematic mapping of nuclear domain-associated transcripts reveals speckles and lamina as hubs of functionally distinct retained introns. Barutcu AR, Wu M, Braunschweig U, Dyakov BJA, Luo Z, Turner KM, Durbic T, Lin ZY, Weatheritt RJ, Maass PG, Gingras AC, Blencowe BJ. Mol Cell. 2022 Mar 3;82(5):1035-1052.e9. doi: 10.1016/j.molcel.2021.12.010. Epub 2022 Feb 18. PubMed 35182477.
Backbone
  Vector backbone: pCDNA5/FRT/TO
  Backbone manufacturer: Thermofisher
  Vector type: Mammalian Expression
Growth in bacteria
  Bacterial resistance: Ampicillin, 100 μg/mL
  Growth temperature: 37°C
  Growth strain: DH5alpha
  Copy number: High Copy
Gene/Insert
  Gene/Insert name: LMNA
  Species: H. sapiens (human)
  Entrez Gene: LMNA (a.k.a. CDCD1, CDDC, CMD1A, CMT2B1, EMD2, FPL, FPLD, FPLD2, HGPS, IDC, LDP1, LFP, LGMD1B, LMN1, LMNC, LMNL1, MADA, PRO1)
  Promoter: CMV
  Tag / fusion protein: APEX2-FLAG (N terminal on insert)
  Cloning method: Gateway Cloning
  Sequencing primers: 5′ CMV; 3′ BGHR
Resource information
  A portion of this plasmid was derived from a plasmid made by: The cDNA Gateway entry clone for this plasmid was provided by Dr. Anne-Claude Gingras' laboratory at Lunenfeld-Tanenbaum Research Institute.
Terms and licenses: Academic/Nonprofit Terms; Industry Terms: Not Available to Industry
How to cite: pcDNA5-FRT/TO-3*Flag-APEX2 N-term LMNA was a gift from Benjamin Blencowe (Addgene plasmid # 187576 ; http://n2t.net/addgene:187576 ; RRID:Addgene_187576)
